>Addgene plasmid #68146 | BASIC_12_ATG-GFP-B0015 | depositor full sequence | sequence record 119110 | BASIC_12_ATG-GFP-B0015 sequence 3873 bps
TCTGGTGGGTCTCTGTCCATGCGTAAAGGCGAAGAACTGTTCACGGGCGTAGTTCCGATTCTGGTCGAGC
TGGACGGCGATGTGAACGGTCATAAGTTTAGCGTTCGCGGTGAAGGTGAGGGCGACGCGACCAACGGCAA
ACTGACCCTGAAGTTCATCTGCACCACCGGTAAACTGCCGGTGCCTTGGCCGACCTTGGTGACGACGTTG
ACGTATGGCGTGCAGTGTTTTGCGCGTTATCCGGACCACATGAAACAACACGATTTCTTCAAATCTGCGA
TGCCGGAGGGTTACGTCCAGGAGCGTACCATTTCCTTCAAGGATGATGGCACTTACAAAACTCGCGCAGA
GGTTAAGTTTGAAGGTGACACGCTGGTCAATCGTATCGAATTGAAGGGTATCGACTTTAAAGAGGATGGT
AACATTCTGGGCCATAAACTGGAGTATAACTTCAACAGCCATAATGTTTACATTACGGCAGACAAGCAAA
AGAACGGCATCAAGGCCAATTTCAAGATTCGCCACAATGTTGAGGACGGTAGCGTCCAACTGGCCGACCA
TTACCAGCAGAACACCCCAATTGGTGACGGTCCGGTTTTGCTGCCGGATAATCACTATCTGAGCACCCAA
AGCGTGCTGAGCAAAGATCCGAACGAAAAACGTGATCACATGGTCCTGCTGGAATTTGTGACCGCTGCGG
GCATCACCCACGGTATGGACGAGCTGTATAAGCGTCCGTAATAATACTAGAGCCAGGCATCAAATAAAAC
GAAAGGCTCAGTCGAAAGACTGGGCCTTTCGTTTTATCTGTTGTTTGTCGGTGAACGCTCTCTACTAGAG
TCACACTGGCTCACCTTCGGGTGGGCCTTTCTGCGTTTATAGGCTCGGGAGACCTATCGTATCTTTCTAG
AAGATCTCCTACAATATTCTCAGCTGCCATGGAAAATCGATGTTCTTCTTTTATTCTCTCAAGATTTTCA
GGCTGTATATTAAAACTTATATTAAGAACTATGCTAACCACCTCATCAGGAACCGTTGTAGGTGGCGTGG
GTTTTCTTGGCAATCGACTCTCATGAAAACTACGAGCTAAATATTCAATATGTTCCTCTTGACCAACTTT
ATTCTGCATTTTTTTTGAACGAGGTTTAGAGCAAGCTTCAGGAAACTGAGACAGGAATTTTATTAAAAAT
TTAAATTTTGAAGAAAGTTCAGGGTTAATAGCATCCATTTTTTGCTTTGCAAGTTCCTCAGCATTCTTAA
CAAAAGACGTCTCTTTTGACATGTTTAAAGTTTAAACCTCCTGTGTGAAATTATTATCCGCTCATAATTC
CACACATTATACGAGCCGGAAGCATAAAGTGTAAAGCCTGGGGTGCCTAATGAGTGAGCTAACTCACATT
AATTGCGTTGCGCTCACTGCCAATTGCTTTCCAGTCGGGAAACCTGTCGTGCCAGCTGCATTAATGAATC
GGCCAACGCGCGGGGAGAGGCGGTTTGCGTATTGGGCGCTCTTCCGCTTCCTCGCTCACTGACTCGCTGC
GCTCGGTCGTTCGGCTGCGGCGAGCGGTATCAGCTCACTCAAAGGCGGTAATACGGTTATCCACAGAATC
AGGGGATAACGCAGGAAAGAACATGTGAGCAAAAGGCCAGCAAAAGGCCAGGAACCGTAAAAAGGCCGCG
TTGCTGGCGTTTTTCCATAGGCTCCGCCCCCCTGACGAGCATCACAAAAATCGACGCTCAAGTCAGAGGT
GGCGAAACCCGACAGGACTATAAAGATACCAGGCGTTTCCCCCTGGAAGCTCCCTCGTGCGCTCTCCTGT
TCCGACCCTGCCGCTTACCGGATACCTGTCCGCCTTTCTCCCTTCGGGAAGCGTGGCGCTTTCTCATAGC
TCACGCTGTAGGTATCTCAGTTCGGTGTAGGTCGTTCGCTCCAAGCTGGGCTGTGTGCACGAACCCCCCG
TTCAGCCCGACCGCTGCGCCTTATCCGGTAACTATCGTCTTGAGTCCAACCCGGTAAGACACGACTTATC
GCCACTGGCAGCAGCCACTGGTAACAGGATTAGCAGAGCGAGGTATGTAGGCGGTGCTACAGAGTTCTTG
AAGTGGTGGCCTAACTACGGCTACACTAGAAGGACAGTATTTGGTATCTGCGCTCTGCTGAAGCCAGTTA
CCTTCGGAAAAAGAGTTGGTAGCTCTTGATCCGGCAAACAAACCACCGCTGGTAGCGGTGGTTTTTTTGT
TTGCAAGCAGCAGATTACGCGCAGAAAAAAAGGATCTCAAGAAGATCCTTTGATCTTTTCTACGGGGTCT
GACGCTCAGTGGAACGAAAACTCACGTTAAGGGATTTTGGTCATGAGATTATCAAAAAGGATCTTCACCT
AGATCCTTTTAAATTAAAAATGAAGTTTTAAATCAATCTAAAGTATATATGAGTAAACTTGGTCTGACAG
TTACCAATGCTTAATCAGTGAGGCACCTATCTCAGCGATCTGTCTATTTCGTTCATCCATAGTTGCCTGA
CTCCCCGTCGTGTAGATAACTACGATACGGGAGGGCTTACCATCTGGCCCCAGTGCTGCAATGATACCGC
GAGACCCACGCTCACCGGCTCCAGATTTATCAGCAATAAACCAGCCAGCCGGAAGGGCCGAGCGCAGAAG
TGGTCCTGCAACTTTATCCGCCTCCATCCAGTCTATTAATTGTTGCCGGGAAGCTAGAGTAAGTAGTTCG
CCAGTTAATAGTTTGCGCAACGTTGTTGCCATTGCTACAGGCATCGTGGTGTCACGCTCGTCGTTTGGTA
TGGCTTCATTCAGCTCCGGTTCCCAACGATCAAGGCGAGTTACATGATCCCCCATGTTGTGCAAAAAAGC
GGTTAGCTCCTTCGGTCCTCCGATCGTTGTCAGAAGTAAGTTGGCCGCAGTGTTATCACTCATGGTTATG
GCAGCACTGCATAATTCTCTTACTGTCATGCCATCCGTAAGATGCTTTTCTGTGACTGGTGAGTACTCAA
CCAAGTCATTCTGAGAATAGTGTATGCGGCGACCGAGTTGCTCTTGCCCGGCGTCAATACGGGATAATAC
CGCGCCACATAGCAGAACTTTAAAAGTGCTCATCATTGGAAAACGTTCTTCGGGGCGAAAACTCTCAAGG
ATCTTACCGCTGTTGAGATCCAGTTCGATGTAACCCACTCGTGCACCCAACTGATCTTCAGCATCTTTTA
CTTTCACCAGCGTTTCTGGGTGAGCAAAAACAGGAAGGCAAAATGCCGCAAAAAAGGGAATAAGGGCGAC
ACGGAAATGTTGAATACTCATACTCTTCCTTTTTCAATATTATTGAAGCATTTATCAGGGTTATTGTCTC
ATGAGCGGATACATATTTGAATGTATTTAGAAAAATAAACAAATAGGGGTTCCGCGCACATTTCCCCGAA
AAGTGCCACCTGACGTCTAAGAAACCATTATTATCATGACATTAACCTATAAAAATAGGCGTATCACGAG
GCCGCCCCTGCAGCCGAATTATATTATTTTTGCCAAATAATTTTTAACAAAAGCTCTGAAGTCTTCTTCA
TTTAAATTCTTAGATGATACTTCATCTGGAAAATTGTCCCAATTAGTAGCATCACGCTGTGAGTAAGTTC
TAAACCATTTTTTTATTGTTGTATTATCTCTAATCTTACTACTCGATGAGTTTTCGGTATTATCTCTATT
TTTAACTTGGAGCAGGTTCCATTCATTGTTTTTTTCATCATAGTGAATAAAATCAACTGCTTTAACACTT
GTGCCTGAACACCATATCCATCCGGCGTAATACGACTCACTATAGGGAGAGCGGCCGCCAGATCTTCCGG
ATGGCTCGAGTTTTTCAGCAAGA
Features (pLannotate 1.2.2; 11 found; start..end, strand, type, name):
     19..732     +  CDS            Superfolder GFP: Superfolder GFP is a basic (constitutively fluorescent) green fluorescent protein published in 2005, derived from Aequorea victoria. It is reported to be a very rapidly-maturing weak dimer.
    761..832     +  terminator     rrnB T1 terminator: transcription terminator T1 from the E. coli rrnB gene
    848..875     +  terminator     T7Te terminator: phage T7 early transcription terminator
    899..1282    -  CDS            eco47IR (fragment): T2E7_ECOLX - Protein predicted: Swiss-Prot protein existence level 4. Recognizes the double-stranded sequence GGWCC and cleaves after G-1. From Escherichia coli.
   1335..1365    -  promoter       lac UV5 promoter: E. coli lac promoter with an "up" mutation
   1380..1401    -  protein_bind   CAP binding site: CAP binding activates transcription in the presence of cAMP. E. coli catabolite activator protein
   1426..1509    -  CDS            lacI (fragment): lac repressor; lacI; The lac repressor binds to the lac operator to inhibit transcription in E. coli. This inhibition can be relieved by adding lactose or isopropyl-β-D-thiogalactopyranoside (IPTG).
   1692..2280    -  rep_origin     ori: high-copy-number ColE1/pMB1/pBR322/pUC origin of replication
   2451..3311    -  CDS            AmpR: β-lactamase; bla; confers resistance to ampicillin, carbenicillin, and related antibiotics
   3312..3416    -  promoter       AmpR promoter: bla
   3808..3826    +  promoter       T7 promoter: promoter for bacteriophage T7 RNA polymerase
