[The description below was written by a language model from this plasmid's Addgene catalogue record and pLannotate feature annotations shown in this document.]
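Description:
BASIC_12_ATG-GFP-B0015 is a 3,873 bp bacterial storage plasmid that holds a GFP open reading frame part for the BASIC (Biopart Assembly Standard for Idempotent Cloning) DNA assembly system. It is built on the pJET1.2 cloning backbone, recorded as 3,015 bp without the insert. It is maintained in E. coli through a high-copy ColE1/pUC-type origin of replication and is selected with ampicillin through the β-lactamase gene (AmpR) and its native promoter.

The insert, ATG-GFP-B0015, consists of a coding sequence annotated as Superfolder GFP, a rapidly maturing, constitutively fluorescent Aequorea victoria derivative. It is followed by the rrnB T1 and phage T7Te terminators, which together correspond to the double terminator named B0015 in the part title. The name indicates that the part begins at the start codon, and no promoter or ribosome binding site is annotated within the part itself. This fits its role as an ORF module that is combined with separate regulatory parts during assembly, although the catalogue lists the vector type as bacterial expression. The BASIC prefix and suffix sequences that would flank the part are not annotated in the feature table.

The other annotated elements belong to the pJET1.2 backbone. A fragment of the eco47IR restriction endonuclease gene lies downstream of a lac UV5 promoter, with a CAP binding site and a lacI remnant nearby. In the empty vector this lethal gene provides positive selection, and here only a fragment of it is annotated beside the insert, consistent with disruption by cloning. A T7 promoter lies upstream of the cloning site in the same orientation as GFP. The plasmid serves as a source of the GFP reporter part for building constructs in synthetic biology.
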