Addgene plasmid #68146: BASIC_12_ATG-GFP-B0015
Purpose: storage vector for BASIC part: GFP(ORF)
Depositing lab: Geoffrey Baldwin. Depositing organization: Imperial College London. Publication: BASIC: A New Biopart Assembly Standard for Idempotent Cloning Provides Accurate, Single-Tier DNA Assembly for Synthetic Biology. Storch M, Casini A, Mackrow B, Fleming T, Trewhitt H, Ellis T, Baldwin GS. ACS Synth Biol. 2015 Apr 16. 10.1021/sb500356d PubMed 25746445.
Backbone
  Vector backbone: pjet 1.2
  Backbone size w/o insert (bp): 3015
  Total vector size (bp): 3873
  Vector type: Bacterial Expression
Growth in bacteria
  Bacterial resistance: Ampicillin, 100 μg/mL
  Growth temperature: 37°C
  Growth strain: DH5alpha
  Copy number: High Copy
Gene/Insert
  Gene/Insert name: ATG-GFP-B0015
  GenBank ID: KP223705
Terms and licenses: Academic/Nonprofit Terms; Industry Terms: Not Available to Industry
How to cite: BASIC_12_ATG-GFP-B0015 was a gift from Geoffrey Baldwin (Addgene plasmid # 68146 ; http://n2t.net/addgene:68146 ; RRID:Addgene_68146)
