>Addgene plasmid #68146 | BASIC_12_ATG-GFP-B0015 | addgene partial sequence | sequence record 122275 | T7 5'-TAATACGACTCACTATAGGG-3'
GCAAGATCTGGTGGGTCTCTGTCCATGCGTAAAGGCGAAGAACTGTTCACGGGCGTAGTTCCGATTCTGG
TCGAGCTGGACGGCGATGTGAACGGTCATAAGTTTAGCGTTCGCGGTGAAGGTGAGGGCGACGCGACCAA
CGGCAAACTGACCCTGAAGTTCATCTGCACCACCGGTAAACTGCCGGTGCCTTGGCCGACCTTGGTGACG
ACGTTGACGTATGGCGTGCAGTGTTTTGCGCGTTATCCGGACCACATGAAACAACACGATTTCTTCAAAT
CTGCGATGCCGGAGGGTTACGTCCAGGAGCGTACCATTTCCTTCAAGGATGATGGCACTTACAAAACTCG
CGCAGAGGTTAAGTTTGAAGGTGACACGCTGGTCAATCGTATCGAATTGAAGGGTATCGACTTTAAAGAG
GATGGTAACATTCTGGGCCATAAACTGGAGTATAACTTCAACAGCCATAATGTTTACATTACGGCAGACA
AGCAAAAGAACGGCATCAAGGCCAATTTCAAGATTCGCCACAATGTTGAGGACGGTAGCGTCCAACTGGC
CGACCATTACCAGCAGAACACCCCAATTGGTGACGGTCCGGTTTTGCTGCCGGATAATCACTATCTGAGC
ACCCAAAGCGTGCTGAGCAAAGATCCGAACGAAAAACGTGATCACATGGTCCTGCTGGAATTTGTGACCG
CTGCGGGCATCACCCACGGTATGGACGAGCTGTATAAGCGTCCGTAATAATACTAGAGCCAGGCATCAAA
TAAAACGAAAGGCTCAGTCGAAAGACTGGGCCTTTCGTTTTATCTGTTGTTTGTCGGTGAACGCTCTCTA
CTAGAGTCACACTGGCTCACCTTCG
